>Addgene plasmid #133616 | GWF094 | addgene full sequence | sequence record 261551 | Addgene NGS Result
CGTTTAAACATGATGAAAAAGAAAGGTTCTGTTGTCATCGTTGGACGCATAAATCTCTCTGGCGACACCG
CATATTCTCAGCAGACGCGAGGTCTGGAAGGGTGTCAAGAGACCTCACAAACCGGGAGGGACAAGAATCA
AGTAGAAGGGGAGGTCCAGGTGGTATCTACGGCAACCCAATCCTTCTTGGCGACATCTATCAATGGAGTC
CTGTGGACGGTTTATCATGGTGCGGGCACTCGGACAATTGCCTCTCCAAAAGGTCCAGTTACCCAGATGT
ATACTAATGTAGACAAAGATCTTGTCGGATGGCAAGCACCACAAGGGTCTCGGAGCCTCACTCCCTGTAC
GTGTGGAAGTTCAGACCTTTATCTCGTAACTAGACACGCGGATGTTATCCCCGTTAGGAGAAGAGGAGAT
AGTAGGGGATCCCTGCTTTCACCACGCCCAATATCCTATCTTAAGGGTTCTTCAGGTGGTCCCTTGTTGT
GTCCGGCGGGTCACGCGGTAGGTATATTCCGCGCGGCCGTATCTACTCGGGGCGTGGCTAAGGCGGTCGA
TTTCATACCGGTTGAGTCCTTGGAAACAACGATGCGGAGCCCCGGTTCAGGGACAGGCTCTGGTATGGTG
AGCAAGGGCGAGGAGGATAACATGGCCATCATCAAGGAGTTCATGCGCTTCAAGGTGCACATGGAGGGCT
CCGTGAACGGCCACGAGTTCGAGATCGAGGGCGAGGGCGAGGGCCGCCCCTACGAGGGCACCCAGACCGC
CAAGCTGAAGGTGACCAAGGGTGGCCCCCTGCCCTTCGCCTGGGACATCCTGTCCCCTCAGTTCATGTAC
GGCTCCAAGGCCTACGTGAAGCACCCCGCCGACATCCCCGACTACTTGAAGCTGTCCTTCCCCGAGGGCT
TCAAGTGGGAGCGCGTGATGAACTTCGAGGACGGCGGCGTGGTGACCGTGACCCAGGACTCCTCCCTGCA
GGACGGCGAGTTCATCTACAAGGTGAAGCTGCGCGGCACCAACTTCCCCTCCGACGGCCCCGTAATGCAG
AAGAAGACCATGGGCTGGGAGGCCTCCTCCGAGCGGATGTACCCCGAGGACGGCGCCCTGAAGGGCGAGA
TCAAGCAGAGGCTGAAGCTGAAGGACGGCGGCCACTACGACGCTGAGGTCAAGACCACCTACAAGGCCAA
GAAGCCCGTGCAGCTGCCCGGCGCCTACAACGTCAACATCAAGTTGGACATCACCTCCCACAACGAGGAC
TACACCATCGTGGAACAGTACGAACGCGCCGAGGGCCGCCACTCCACCGGCGGCATGGACGAGCTGTACA
AGGGTAGCGGAACTGGGGACTACAAGGACGACGACGACAAGTGATTAAGCTTGGTACCGAGCTCGGATCC
ACTAGTCCAGTGTGGTGGAATTCTGCAGATATCCAGCACAGTGGCGGCCGCTCGAGTCTAGAGGGCCCGT
TTAAACCCGCTGATCAGCCTCGACTGTGCCTTCTAGTTGCCAGCCATCTGTTGTTTGCCCCTCCCCCGTG
CCTTCCTTGACCCTGGAAGGTGCCACTCCCACTGTCCTTTCCTAATAAAATGAGGAAATTGCATCGCATT
GTCTGAGTAGGTGTCATTCTATTCTGGGGGGTGGGGTGGGGCAGGACAGCAAGGGGGAGGATTGGGAAGA
CAATAGCAGGCATGCTGGGGATGCGGTGGGCTCTATGGCTTCTGAGGCGGAAAGAACCAGCTGGGGCTCT
AGGGGGTATCCCC
[124 nt withheld, positions 1764-1887]
C
[91 nt withheld, positions 1889-1979]
AGGGTGATGGTTCACGTACCTAGAAGTTCCTATTCCGAAGTTCCTATTCTCTAGAAAGTATAGGAACTTC
CTTGGCCAAAAAGCCTGAACTCACCGCGACGTCTGTCGAGAAGTTTCTGATCGAAAAGTTCGACAGCGTC
TCCGACCTGATGCAGCTCTCGGAGGGCGAAGAATCTCGTGCTTTCAGCTTCGATGTAGGAGGGCGTGGAT
ATGTCCTGCGGGTAAATAGCTGCGCCGATGGTTTCTACAAAGATCGTTATGTTTATCGGCACTTTGCATC
GGCCGCGCTCCCGATTCCGGAAGTGCTTGACATTGGGGAATTCAGCGAGAGCCTGACCTATTGCATCTCC
CGCCGTGCACAGGGTGTCACGTTGCAAGACCTGCCTGAAACCGAACTGCCCGCTGTTCTGCAGCCGGTCG
CGGAGGCCATGGATGCGATCGCTGCGGCCGATCTTAGCCAGACGAGCGGGTTCGGCCCATTCGGACCGCA
AGGAATCGGTCAATACACTACATGGCGTGATTTCATATGCGCGATTGCTGATCCCCATGTGTATCACTGG
CAAACTGTGATGGACGACACCGTCAGTGCGTCCGTCGCGCAGGCTCTCGATGAGCTGATGCTTTGGGCCG
AGGACTGCCCCGAAGTCCGGCACCTCGTGCACGCGGATTTCGGCTCCAACAATGTCCTGACGGACAATGG
CCGCATAACAGCGGTCATTGACTGGAGCGAGGCGATGTTCGGGGATTCCCAATACGAGGTCGCCAACATC
TTCTTCTGGAGGCCGTGGTTGGCTTGTATGGAGCAGCAGACGCGCTACTTCGAGCGGAGGCATCCGGAGC
TTGCAGGATCGCCGCGGCTCCGGGCGTATATGCTCCGCATTGGTCTTGACCAACTCTATCAGAGCTTGGT
TGACGGCAATTTCGATGATGCAGCTTGGGCGCAGGGTCGATGCGACGCAATCGTCCGATCCGGAGCCGGG
ACTGTCGGGCGTACACAAATCGCCCGCAGAAGCGCGGCCGTCTGGACCGATGGCTGTGTAGAAGTACTCG
CCGATAGTGGAAACCGACGCCCCAGCACCCGTCCGAGGGCAAAGGAATAGCACGTACTACGAGATTTCGA
TTCCACCGCCGCCTTCTATGAAAGGTTGGGCTTCGGAATCGTTTTCCGGGACGCCGGCTGGATGATCCTC
CAGCGCGGGGATCTCATGCTGGAGTTCTTCGCCCACCCCAACTTGTTTATTGCAGCTTATAATGGTTACA
AATAAAGCAATAGCATCACAAATTTCACAAATAAAGCATTTTTTTCACTGCATTCTAGTTGTGGTTTGTC
CAAACTCATCAATGTATCTTATCATGTCTGTATACCGTCGACCTCTAGCTAGAGCTTGGCGTAATCATGG
TCATAGCTGTTTCCTGTGTGAAATTGTTATCCGCTCACAATTCCACACAACATACGAGCCGGAAGCATAA
AGTGTAAAGCCTGGGGTGCCTAATGAGTGAGCTAACTCACATTAATTGCGTTGCGCTCACTGCCCGCTTT
CCAGTCGGGAAACCTGTCGTGCCAGCTGCATTAATGAATCGGCCAACGCGCGGGGAGAGGCGGTTTGCGT
ATTGGGCGCTCTTCCGCTTCCTCGCTCACTGACTCGCTGCGCTCGGTCGTTCGGCTGCGGCGAGCGGTAT
CAGCTCACTCAAAGGCGGTAATACGGTTATCCACAGAATCAGGGGATAACGCAGGAAAGAACATGTGAGC
AAAAGGCCAGCAAAAGGCCAGGAACCGTAAAAAGGCCGCGTTGCTGGCGTTTTTCCATAGGCTCCGCCCC
CCTGACGAGCATCACAAAAATCGACGCTCAAGTCAGAGGTGGCGAAACCCGACAGGACTATAAAGATACC
AGGCGTTTCCCCCTGGAAGCTCCCTCGTGCGCTCTCCTGTTCCGACCCTGCCGCTTACCGGATACCTGTC
CGCCTTTCTCCCTTCGGGAAGCGTGGCGCTTTCTCATAGCTCACGCTGTAGGTATCTCAGTTCGGTGTAG
GTCGTTCGCTCCAAGCTGGGCTGTGTGCACGAACCCCCCGTTCAGCCCGACCGCTGCGCCTTATCCGGTA
ACTATCGTCTTGAGTCCAACCCGGTAAGACACGACTTATCGCCACTGGCAGCAGCCACTGGTAACAGGAT
TAGCAAAGCGAGGTATGTAGGCGGTGCTACAGAGTTCTTGAAGTGGTGGCCTAACTACGGCTACACTAGA
AGAACAGTATTTGGTATCTGCGCTCTGCTGAAGCCAGTTACCTTCGGAAAAAGAGTTGGTAGCTCTTGAT
CCGGCAAACAAACCACCGCTGGTAGCGGTGGTTTTTTTGTTTGCAAGCAGCAGATTACGCGCAGAAAAAA
AGGATCTCAAGAAGATCCTTTGATCTTTTCTACGGGGTCTGACGCTCAGTGGAACGAAAACTCACGTTAA
GGGATTTTGGTCATGAGATTATCAAAAAGGATCTTCACCTAGATCCTTTTAAATTAAAAATGAAGTTTTA
AATCAATCTAAAGTATATATGAGTAAACTTGGTCTGACAGTTACCAATGCTTAATCAGTGAGGCACCTAT
CTCAGCGATCTGTCTATTTCGTTCATCCATAGTTGCCTGACTCCCCGTCGTGTAGATAACTACGATACGG
GAGGGCTTACCATCTGGCCCCAGTGCTGCAATGATACCGCGAGACCCACGCTCACCGGCTCCAGATTTAT
CAGCAATAAACCAGCCAGCCGGAAGGGCCGAGCGCAGAAGTGGTCCTGCAACTTTATCCGCCTCCATCCA
GTCTATTAATTGTTGCCGGGAAGCTAGAGTAAGTAGTTCGCCAGTTAATAGTTTGCGCAACGTTGTTGCC
ATTGCTACAGGCATCGTGGTGTCACGCTCGTCGTTTGGTATGGCTTCATTCAGCTCCGGTTCCCAACGAT
CAAGGCGAGTTACATGATCCCCCATGTTGTGCAAAAAAGCGGTTAGCTCCTTCGGTCCTCCGATCGTTGT
CAGAAGTAAGTTGGCCGCAGTGTTATCACTCATGGTTATGGCAGCACTGCATAATTCTCTTACTGTCATG
CCATCCGTAAGATGCTTTTCTGTGACTGGTGAGTACTCAACCAAGTCATTCTGAGAATAGTGTATGTGGC
GACCGAGTTGCTCTTGCCCGGCGTCAATACGGGATAATACCGCGCCACATAGCAGAACTTTAAAAGTGCT
CATCATTGGAAAACGTTCTTCGGGGCGAAAACTCTCAAGGATCTTACCGCTGTTGAGATCCAGTTCGATG
TAACCCACTCGTGCACCCAACTGATCTTCAGCATCTTTTACTTTCACCAGCGTTTCTGGGTGAGCAAAAA
CAGGAAGGCAAAATGCCGCAAAAAAGGGAATAAGGGCGACACGGAAATGTTGAATACTCATACTCTTCCT
TTTTCAATATTATTGAAGCATTTATCAGGGTTATTGTCTCATGAGCGGATACATATTTGAATGTATTTAG
AAAAATAAACAAATAGGGGTTCCGCGCACATTTCCCCGAAAAGTGCCACCTGACGTCGACGGATCGGGAG
ATCTCCCGATCCCCTATGGTGCACTCTCAGTACAATCTGCTCTGATGCCGCATAGTTAAGCCAGTATCTG
CTCCCTGCTTGTGTGTTGGAGGTCGCTGAGTAGTGCGCGAGCAAAATTTAAGCTACAACAAGGCAAGGCT
TGACCGACAATTGCATGAAGAATCTGCTTAGGGTTAGGCGTTTTGCGCTGCTTCGCGATGTACGGGCCAG
ATATACGCGTTGACATTGATTATTGACTAGTTATTAATAGTAATCAATTACGGGGTCATTAGTTCATAGC
CCATATATGGAGTTCCGCGTTACATAACTTACGGTAAATGGCCCGCCTGGCTGACCGCCCAACGACCCCC
GCCCATTGACGTCAATAATGACGTATGTTCCCATAGTAACGCCAATAGGGACTTTCCATTGACGTCAATG
GGTGGAGTATTTACGGTAAACTGCCCACTTGGCAGTACATCAAGTGTATCATATGCCAAGTACGCCCCCT
ATTGACGTCAATGACGGTAAATGGCCCGCCTGGCATTATGCCCAGTACATGACCTTATGGGACTTTCCTA
CTTGGCAGTACATCTACGTATTAGTCATCGCTATTACCATGGTGATGCGGTTTTGGCAGTACATCAATGG
GCGTGGATAGCGGTTTGACTCACGGGGATTTCCAAGTCTCCACCCCATTGACGTCAATGGGAGTTTGTTT
TGGCACCAAAATCAACGGGACTTTCCAAAATGTCGTAACAACTCCGACCCATTGACGCAAATGGGCGGTA
GGCGTGTACGGTGGGAGGTCTATATAAGCAGAGCTCTCCCTATCAGTGATAGAGATCTCCCTATCAGTGA
TAGAGATCGTCGACGAGCTCGTTTAGTGAACCGTCAGATCGCCTGGAGACGCCATCCACGCTGTTTTGAC
CTCCATAGAAGACACCGGGACCGATCCAGCCTCCGGACTCTAG
Features (pLannotate 1.2.2; 24 found; start..end, strand, type, name):
     67..603     +  CDS            POLG_HCV1 (fragment): Experimental evidence at protein level: Swiss-Prot protein existence level 1. [RNA-directed RNA polymerase]: RNA-dependent RNA polymerase that performs primer-template recognition and RNA synthesis during viral replication. From Hepatitis C virus genotype 1a (isolate 1) (HCV).
    625..1332    +  CDS            mCherry: mCherry is a basic (constitutively fluorescent) red fluorescent protein published in 2004, derived from Discosoma sp.. It is reported to be a very rapidly-maturing monomer with low acid sensitivity.
   1351..1371    +  CDS            FLAG (fragment): FLAG® epitope tag, followed by an enterokinase cleavage site
   1494..1718    +  polyA_signal   bGH poly(A) signal: bovine growth hormone polyadenylation signal
   1722..1743    +  promoter       SV40 promoter (fragment): SV40 enhancer and early promoter
   1764..1997    +  rep_origin     f1 ori (fragment) (sequence partly withheld): f1 bacteriophage origin of replication; arrow indicates direction of (+) strand synthesis
   2002..2049    +  protein_bind   FRT: FLP-mediated recombination occurs in the 8-bp core sequence TCTAGAAA (Turan and Bode, 2011). FLP recombinase from the Saccharomyces cerevisiae 2μ plasmid
   2057..3079    +  CDS            HygR: aminoglycoside phosphotransferase from E. coli; aph(4)-Ia; confers resistance to hygromycin
   3089..3214    +  CDS            ble (fragment): BLE_KLEPN - Experimental evidence at protein level: Swiss-Prot protein existence level 1. Binding protein with a strong affinity to the bleomycin family of antibiotics. Binds to CL990; an antimitotic-antibiotic compound. From Klebsiella pneumoniae.
   3209..3330    +  polyA_signal   SV40 poly(A) signal: SV40 polyadenylation signal
   3403..3419    -  protein_bind   lac operator: The lac repressor binds to the lac operator to inhibit transcription in E. coli. This inhibition can be relieved by adding lactose or isopropyl-β-D-thiogalactopyranoside (IPTG). lac repressor encoded by lacI
   3427..3457    -  promoter       lac promoter: promoter for the E. coli lac operon
   3472..3493    -  protein_bind   CAP binding site: CAP binding activates transcription in the presence of cAMP. E. coli catabolite activator protein
   3506..3598    -  CDS            lacI (fragment): lac repressor; lacI; The lac repressor binds to the lac operator to inhibit transcription in E. coli. This inhibition can be relieved by adding lactose or isopropyl-β-D-thiogalactopyranoside (IPTG).
   3781..4369    -  rep_origin     ori: high-copy-number ColE1/pMB1/pBR322/pUC origin of replication
   4540..5400    -  CDS            AmpR: β-lactamase; bla; confers resistance to ampicillin, carbenicillin, and related antibiotics
   5401..5505    -  promoter       AmpR promoter: bla
   5564..5616    -  misc_feature   bom (fragment): basis of mobility region from pBR322
   5771..6150    +  enhancer       CMV enhancer: human cytomegalovirus immediate early enhancer
   6223..6240    -  promoter       CMV promoter (fragment): human cytomegalovirus (CMV) immediate early promoter
   6303..6354    +  promoter       CMVd2 promoter: truncated human cytomegalovirus (CMV) immediate early promoter that yields moderately reduced expression relative to the full-length promoter
   6356..6375    +  promoter       PLtetO-1 promoter (fragment): modified phage lambda PL promoter with tet operator sites (Lutz and Bujard, 1997)
   6377..6396    +  promoter       PLtetO-1 promoter (fragment): modified phage lambda PL promoter with tet operator sites (Lutz and Bujard, 1997)
   6404..6437    +  promoter       TRE3GV promoter (fragment): 3rd-generation Tet-responsive promoter that can be activated by binding of Tet-On® 3G, optimized for retroviral and lentiviral vectors
