[The description below was written by a language model from this plasmid's Addgene catalogue record and pLannotate feature annotations shown in this document.]
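Description:
GWF094 is a mammalian expression plasmid built on the pcDNA5-FRT-TO backbone, carrying an NS3aH1-mCherry fusion. The sequenced record is about 6.5 kb. In bacteria it is maintained at high copy through a ColE1/pUC-type origin and selected with ampicillin via the β-lactamase gene. A fragment of the f1 origin is also annotated.

The open reading frame begins with a segment that matches the hepatitis C virus genotype 1a polyprotein. The automated annotation carries the polyprotein's generic polymerase description, but the insert name indicates that this segment is an NS3a protease-derived domain, the "H1" variant. It is followed in frame by the monomeric red fluorescent protein mCherry and a short C-terminal FLAG epitope fragment, with a bovine growth hormone polyadenylation signal terminating the transcript. Expression is driven by the CMV enhancer and promoter. The short tet-operator-like hits just downstream of the promoter correspond to the tetracycline operator sites of this backbone, which make transcription repressible in cells expressing the Tet repressor and inducible with tetracycline or doxycycline. In cells lacking the repressor, the promoter behaves constitutively.

Downstream lies an FRT site placed directly ahead of a hygromycin resistance gene with an SV40 polyadenylation signal. This arrangement allows FLP-mediated integration into a host cell line carrying a matching genomic FRT site, and hygromycin then selects the isogenic stable integrants. The associated publication concerns chemically controlled protein dimerization for graded cellular responses. The construct therefore plausibly supplies a fluorescently tagged NS3a component for visualising localisation or drug-regulated interactions in mammalian cells, although the record does not spell out the specific assay.
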