Addgene plasmid #133616: GWF094
Purpose: NS3aH1-mCherry
Depositing lab: Dustin Maly. Depositing organization: University of Washington. Publication: Multi-input chemical control of protein dimerization for programming graded cellular responses. Foight GW, Wang Z, Wei CT, Jr Greisen P, Warner KM, Cunningham-Bryant D, Park K, Brunette TJ, Sheffler W, Baker D, Maly DJ. Nat Biotechnol. 2019 Sep 9. pii: 10.1038/s41587-019-0242-8. doi: 10.1038/s41587-019-0242-8. PubMed 31501561.
Backbone
  Vector backbone: pcDNA5-FRT-TO
  Vector type: Mammalian Expression
  Selectable markers: Hygromycin
Growth in bacteria
  Bacterial resistance: Ampicillin, 100 μg/mL
  Growth temperature: 37°C
  Growth strain: DH5alpha
  Copy number: High Copy
Gene/Insert
  Gene/Insert name: NS3aH1-mCherry
Terms and licenses: Academic/Nonprofit Terms; Industry Terms: Not Available to Industry
How to cite: GWF094 was a gift from Dustin Maly (Addgene plasmid # 133616 ; http://n2t.net/addgene:133616 ; RRID:Addgene_133616)
